>Addgene plasmid #226266 | pRS313-SCT1-S288C | addgene full sequence | sequence record 450703 | Addgene NGS Result
TTGAGATCCTTTTTTTCTGCGCGTAATCTGCTGCTTGCAAACAAAAAAACCACCGCTACCAGCGGTGGTT
TGTTTGCCGGATCAAGAGCTACCAACTCTTTTTCCGAAGGTAACTGGCTTCAGCAGAGCGCAGATACCAA
ATACTGTTCTTCTAGTGTAGCCGTAGTTAGGCCACCACTTCAAGAACTCTGTAGCACCGCCTACATACCT
CGCTCTGCTAATCCTGTTACCAGTGGCTGCTGCCAGTGGCGATAAGTCGTGTCTTACCGGGTTGGACTCA
AGACGATAGTTACCGGATAAGGCGCAGCGGTCGGGCTGAACGGGGGGTTCGTGCACACAGCCCAGCTTGG
AGCGAACGACCTACACCGAACTGAGATACCTACAGCGTGAGCTATGAGAAAGCGCCACGCTTCCCGAAGG
GAGAAAGGCGGACAGGTATCCGGTAAGCGGCAGGGTCGGAACAGGAGAGCGCACGAGGGAGCTTCCAGGG
GGAAACGCCTGGTATCTTTATAGTCCTGTCGGGTTTCGCCACCTCTGACTTGAGCGTCGATTTTTGTGAT
GCTCGTCAGGGGGGCGGAGCCTATGGAAAAACGCCAGCAACGCGGCCTTTTTACGGTTCCTGGCCTTTTG
CTGGCCTTTTGCTCACATGTTCTTTCCTGCGTTATCCCCTGATTCTGTGGATAACCGTATTACCGCCTTT
GAGTGAGCTGATACCGCTCGCCGCAGCCGAACGACCGAGCGCAGCGAGTCAGTGAGCGAGGAAGCGGAAG
AGCGCCCAATACGCAAACCGCCTCTCCCCGCGCGTTGGCCGATTCATTAATGCAGCTGGCACGACAGGTT
TCCCGACTGGAAAGCGGGCAGTGAGCGCAACGCAATTAATGTGAGTTAGCTCACTCATTAGGCACCCCAG
GCTTTACACTTTATGCTTCCGGCTCGTATGTTGTGTGGAATTGTGAGCGGATAACAATTTCACACAGGAA
ACAGCTATGACCATGATTACGCCAAGCTCGAAATTAACCCTCACTAAAGGGAACAAAAGCTGGTACCGGG
CCCCCCCTAAAAAGCCCCTGTGCGAGGGATATACATAAACATTGAGCATTAATATTTACAACTCCCAATG
AGCAATAATGGGTTTATTACATAAATAGAACGGCGAAAGATTTAGTTTCTAGTATCTTCACCGTCAGTAA
ATGGCATCTACGCATCTCCTTCTTTCCCTTCTTCTTCTTCTTCCTCTTCTTCTTCTTCCTCTTCTTCTTC
CTCTTCCTCTTCCCTGGCAGTATTTTCACCAATTCTCTTGTTTAAGACGGCCTGTGCGATTTTACTTGCT
AATCCATTTTTTTCCTCCAAGATTTCGTTTTCTACCTCAAATTCGGAGGAAGAAGAAGGTGCAACGGATG
TCGAAGCTAAGGAAGACTCTGACTTACGATGAAAAGTAGAAGAGAATAATGGAATGTTAGAGAGGGAATT
GTCACTATTGACCAATGAGACGCCATCGGAATCTTGGTTATGGTGTTCATAGGCATCGTGGTTGTCACGT
TGGCTGATGATAGGTGATGACGAATCTTTTTCTTGTCTTTTTATTTTCTGTTTTCTTAGCATTTTCCTGC
GATTCAATTCTGAGGTTTTTCGATCTTCTTCCTCTTCATCGATGACGTCGAATTCTTCACGTAGGGCGGC
ACTATCGAAATCGGGGAATAATTCGCTTCCAAAGTTATTTACAACTTCGATTATTCTTTCTGCCAGATTT
CTACGATCCTTTTGTAGCTTTTGCAAGCCCTTTGGAGATGTAAGAGATAAAACCAGTGGTCTCAAAGATT
TGAAACCATCCATACCAATATCACCCACGATTAAGGCGGAATACGTGACTATAACACACGAGATGTAAGA
CCCGGAAAAAACATATATTTTATTCCATGGTTTATGTCTGAGGTAATAAGTGATTAAAACGGACCAAAAG
ATGTAAAGCAAGGGCGCAAATCCCATCCCAATCAAGATTTTCCACGTGGCAATGACATCGTTAGCCTTTA
TTTTAACTGTAGACTTGGACAAAGCGGTACGGGCCTTTTCTTGAGAAATTCTCTTGGCTAATATGAAGAC
AGGTGAGAACATAATGATACCTGGCATGGCTAACGAAAAGAGGATGCAGAGCCCGATGGATCTAAAAAAA
ACAAGTCCGAGGTTTTTTGCGAAATTTACCTTTGCCTCCTCCACAAGGTGATCAGGAAGATTATAGTGTC
TCAAGGCGGCATTATATGCCATTATATCTTTGGTCAAGTCCGCTATTTTAGGATCGTTTCTATAGAATTC
GTAACCTTTGACCATTCTTCTGTTCATTTCCACAATCAAGGGCAACGGTAACTTGGTGCTAAATTGTGTC
ATATATAGTCTTCTTATCGTTTGAACCACCATCAAAGTTTCATAATCAGAACATGTAACGGTAACGGATT
GTAAACCCTTCGATATGGTATCTAATAATTCTTTCACTGCATCTCTGTTCGTTTCCGGGTTGTGGTACTT
GGCGACTAGTTCCTTCGGTATTTCAATGGGGTCACCGAATTCAACAACCGCTCTCGACCTGAACTTATGT
GGATGGAAATAATTCATACCGCAGGGAACAATCTTAACATTGACGTCAGGATGCTTATCCATGCAACCAA
GAGCCATAATCGCCACACCTGCTTTCAGGGGCAACAAGTTTGTTCTGTCGTGGGACCCACCTTCAGGAAA
GATCCCAATGCAGTTGTTATGGGCCAAATGCTCAAAAACTCTATGGTAAACGCAAGATTGGTCGACTTTA
GCGGCATATTTATAAGTAGTGCCGGTGAGTAAAGCAGTTTTAATCTCTGGTTTGGCCATTTTGAACTCTT
TTCTTAGGGTCAAACTCGTGTCACTTTCTATGGACTGGATTTCTCCAAATCCCATTGATTTGGGTAACCC
GATGAGACCCTTTGGCATACAATCAGTCAAGAAATGCGTGTCGTGGCCGATAACTCTCTTGTAGTCTGTT
GGATCTACGCGGATAGTACCTTCTGCCGGTTTCAAATTATCCTGCGGCCTTACCACGCCTATGGCCATGA
AGAAACTAGCCAAAAACCCTATGGGGGGTTGCTTTAATGAGCTCTCCGCAATCAAGAAGGACACACGTCT
GTTGACAGATTTCTTCACCTCGCCCATAAGGATTACAGGGTCGACGAACTGGTTAGCATGCGGAGCCGCA
ACAAAGATCACCGGTCCCTGTTGCGGTACCTTGAAACTGCCCCGGCCTCTGATTTCTCTAAAGAAGCAGT
GGAAGATGTTGTACAACAGCCATGTGGCGATGGAGTAAAGTATCTTCTTGGTAGCGCTAGGCTCTTGGTA
GATGTATGCCTGATCAGCCGACGTCTTGACGCTTTTGGCCTCGATGGAACTGTAATTCGTAGTTTTCTGT
GTGCTCTTGGAAGAGGCAAATTTCTCCGTGAGTTTTGGTGCAGGCATTTTTTTTTACCCCGATGTAAACG
CCCCTGTGCTCTTTTTACTATATATTTAATTCCGGGCTTCCTACACTTAATTCACTCTGTTATGAACTAC
AAGCCATTACTAACATCAATCTTTCCGAATCATAAATAAACTGCAACTGGGAAAGAAGGCGGGCCTACTT
TTCTTTTTCTTCATAGCGCGTAGGGCTTGGCAGCCATAGTTGTTGAGAGACCGATGGATGAGGGATTGAA
AGAAGGGAGAAGAAGAATACTAAAAGAGGAATGTAGAGCCGGGTTACAGGAAAACTAACTTTTCACTCAG
GGCGCCGCATCTTTTCCGCAGGCGCGCCATGAACTGGCCAGCACGTTCTACGGCGAAACCTTCGAACTGG
AGGCGGCTCACACATAGTAGTAAGTTGCCGCGACAGGTGACCAAAATACAGTCTTTAATATCATCATATT
TGAACATGCCCGGTTTACTGCCATTATCTAGACGTGCGTCTCTCATCACTTTACACTCATGAAACAATAT
TCGTTTTAATACTGAATTTTGAGCGTCCTTTCTTGCCGCTGTCGCTTCTTTGAACGCGTGCAGAGGACCG
AGCGTTTCGAGTTTGTTAAGTAGTTCGGCGGCAGAATCGCGCGCCCAATGAATGCGTTTATCTTCTGTTG
TTATACGGTGGGCGTAACTGGGTTTGTAAGCTGTTGGCGCTTGCACACGGTTCTGTGGTAGATATAACCT
CTCACGAAGCGTTTGGCCCAAAAGTTGGGCGCCAAGGGCGCCCAACTGGTCCATCAGTATGGCAGTCCTC
CGAGGCAGGCCCTCAGAATTAAAATCTGCCGTCGAATCATTGACTCTCCCTTTTGACAGCATTGTTGCGA
TCGCCAGTGGCTCCGTCTGCGCTACAATTGCACCATGGTCAAACCGATCCGGATGCAGTGTCTGTATAGT
TACACCGGTGTAAGTGTCACCCTCGAGCAGAGCTCGCTGGATAGGTGCACTGCCTTTATGTCTGGGAAGT
AGCGAAGGATGGACGTTTAGCGCCCACTAGTTCTAGAGCGGCCGCCACCGCGGTGGAGCTCCAATTCGCC
CTATAGTGAGTCGTATTACAATTCACTGGCCGTCGTTTTACAACGTCGTGACTGGGAAAACCCTGGCGTT
ACCCAACTTAATCGCCTTGCAGCACATCCCCCTTTCGCCAGCTGGCGTAATAGCGAAGAGGCCCGCACCG
ATCGCCCTTCCCAACAGTTGCGCAGCCTGAATGGCGAATGG
[124 nt withheld, positions 4732-4855]
C
[91 nt withheld, positions 4857-4947]
A
[49 nt withheld, positions 4949-4997]
CCTTTGACGTTGGAGTCCACGTTCTTT
[37 nt withheld, positions 5025-5061]
ACCCTATCTCGGTCTATTCTTTTGATTTATAAGGGATTTTGCCGATTTCGGCCTATTGGTTAAAAAATGA
GCTGATTTAACAAAAATTTAACGCGAATTTTAACAAAATATTAACGCTTACAATTTCCTGATGCGGTATT
TTCTCCTTACGCATCTGTGCGGTATTTCACACCGCATAGATCCGTCGAGTTCAAGAGAAAAAAAAAGAAA
AAGCAAAAAGAAAAAAGGAAAGCGCGCCTCGTTCAGAATGACACGTATAGAATGATGCATTACCTTGTCA
TCTTCAGTATCATACTGTTCGTATACATACTTACTGACATTCATAGGTATACATATATACACATGTATAT
ATATCGTATGCTGCAGCTTTAAATAATCGGTGTCACTACATAAGAACACCTTTGGTGGAGGGAACATCGT
TGGTACCATTGGGCGAGGTGGCTTCTCTTATGGCAACCGCAAGAGCCTTGAACGCACTCTCACTACGGTG
ATGATCATTCTTGCCTCGCAGACAATCAACGTGGAGGGTAATTCTGCTAGCCTCTGCAAAGCTTTCAAGA
AAATGCGGGATCATCTCGCAAGAGAGATCTCCTACTTTCTCCCTTTGCAAACCAAGTTCGACAACTGCGT
ACGGCCTGTTCGAAAGATCTACCACCGCTCTGGAAAGTGCCTCATCCAAAGGCGCAAATCCTGATCCAAA
CCTTTTTACTCCACGCACGGCCCCTAGGGCCTCTTTAAAAGCTTGACCGAGAGCAATCCCGCAGTCTTCA
GTGGTGTGATGGTCGTCTATGTGTAAGTCACCAATGCACTCAACGATTAGCGACCAGCCGGAATGCTTGG
CCAGAGCATGTATCATATGGTCCAGAAACCCTATACCTGTGTGGACGTTAATCACTTGCGATTGTGTGGC
CTGTTCTGCTACTGCTTCTGCCTCTTTTTCTGGGAAGATCGAGTGCTCTATCGCTAGGGGACCACCCTTT
AAAGAGATCGCAATCTGAATCTTGGTTTCATTTGTAATACGCTTTACTAGGGCTTTCTGCTCTGTCATCT
TTGCCTTCGTTTATCTTGCCTGCTCATTTTTTAGTATATTCTTCGAAGAAATCACATTACTTTATATAAT
GTATAATTCATTATGTGATAATGCCAATCGCTAAGAAAAAAAAAGAGTCATCCGCTAGGTGGAAAAAAAA
AAATGAAAATCATTACCGAGGCATAAAAAAATATAGAGTGTACTAGAGGAGGCCAAGAGTAATAGAAAAA
GAAAATTGCGGGAAAGGACTGTGTTATGACTTCCCTGACTAATGCCGTGTTCAAACGATACCTGGCAGTG
ACTCCTAGCGCTCACCAAGCTCTTAAAACGGGAATTTATGGTGCACTCTCAGTACAATCTGCTCTGATGC
CGCATAGTTAAGCCAGCCCCGACACCCGCCAACACCCGCTGACGCGCCCTGACGGGCTTGTCTGCTCCCG
GCATCCGCTTACAGACAAGCTGTGACCGTCTCCGGGAGCTGCATGTGTCAGAGGTTTTCACCGTCATCAC
CGAAACGCGCGAGACGAAAGGGCCTCGTGATACGCCTATTTTTATAGGTTAATGTCATGATAATAATGGT
TTCTTAGGGTCCTTTTCATCACGTGCTATAAAAATAATTATAATTTAAATTTTTTAATATAAATATATAA
ATTAAAAATAGAAAGTAAAAAAAGAAATTAAAGAAAAAATAGTTTTTGTTTTCCGAAGATGTAAAAGACT
CTAGGGGGATCGCCAACAAATACTACCTTTTATCTTGCTCTTCCTGCTCTCAGGTATTAATGCCGAATTG
TTTCATCTTGTCTGTGTAGAAGACCACACACGAAAATCCTGTGATTTTACATTTTACTTATCGTTAATCG
AATGTATATCTATTTAATCTGCTTTTCTTGTCTAATAAATATATATGTAAAGTACGCTTTTTGTTGAAAT
TTTTTAAACCTTTGTTTATTTTTTTTTCTTCATTCCGTAACTCTTCTACCTTCTTTATTTACTTTCTAAA
ATCCAAATACAAAACATAAAAATAAATAAACACAGAGTAAATTCCCAAATTATTCCATCATTAAAAGATA
CGAGGCGCGTGTAAGTTACAGGCAAGCGATCCGTCAGGTGGCACTTTTCGGGGAAATGTGCGCGGAACCC
CTATTTGTTTATTTTTCTAAATACATTCAAATATGTATCCGCTCATGAGACAATAACCCTGATAAATGCT
TCAATAATATTGAAAAAGGAAGAGTATGAGTATTCAACATTTCCGTGTCGCCCTTATTCCCTTTTTTGCG
GCATTTTGCCTTCCTGTTTTTGCTCACCCAGAAACGCTGGTGAAAGTAAAAGATGCTGAAGATCAGTTGG
GTGCACGAGTGGGTTACATCGAACTGGATCTCAACAGCGGTAAGATCCTTGAGAGTTTTCGCCCCGAAGA
ACGTTTTCCAATGATGAGCACTTTTAAAGTTCTGCTATGTGGCGCGGTATTATCCCGTATTGACGCCGGG
CAAGAGCAACTCGGTCGCCGCATACACTATTCTCAGAATGACTTGGTTGAGTACTCACCAGTCACAGAAA
AGCATCTTACGGATGGCATGACAGTAAGAGAATTATGCAGTGCTGCCATAACCATGAGTGATAACACTGC
GGCCAACTTACTTCTGACAACGATCGGAGGACCGAAGGAGCTAACCGCTTTTTTGCACAACATGGGGGAT
CATGTAACTCGCCTTGATCGTTGGGAACCGGAGCTGAATGAAGCCATACCAAACGACGAGCGTGACACCA
CGATGCCTGTAGCAATGGCAACAACGTTGCGCAAACTATTAACTGGCGAACTACTTACTCTAGCTTCCCG
GCAACAATTAATAGACTGGATGGAGGCGGATAAAGTTGCAGGACCACTTCTGCGCTCGGCCCTTCCGGCT
GGCTGGTTTATTGCTGATAAATCTGGAGCCGGTGAGCGTGGGTCTCGCGGTATCATTGCAGCACTGGGGC
CAGATGGTAAGCCCTCCCGTATCGTAGTTATCTACACGACGGGGAGTCAGGCAACTATGGATGAACGAAA
TAGACAGATCGCTGAGATAGGTGCCTCACTGATTAAGCATTGGTAACTGTCAGACCAAGTTTACTCATAT
ATACTTTAGATTGATTTAAAACTTCATTTTTAATTTAAAAGGATCTAGGTGAAGATCCTTTTTGATAATC
TCATGACCAAAATCCCTTAACGTGAGTTTTCGTTCCACTGAGCGTCAGACCCCGTAGAAAAGATCAAAGG
ATCTTC
Features (pLannotate 1.2.2; 22 found; start..end, strand, type, name):
      1..589     +  rep_origin     ori: high-copy-number ColE1/pMB1/pBR322/pUC origin of replication
    772..864     +  CDS            lacI (fragment): lac repressor; lacI; The lac repressor binds to the lac operator to inhibit transcription in E. coli. This inhibition can be relieved by adding lactose or isopropyl-β-D-thiogalactopyranoside (IPTG).
    877..898     +  protein_bind   CAP binding site: CAP binding activates transcription in the presence of cAMP. E. coli catabolite activator protein
    913..943     +  promoter       lac promoter: promoter for the E. coli lac operon
    951..967     +  protein_bind   lac operator: The lac repressor binds to the lac operator to inhibit transcription in E. coli. This inhibition can be relieved by adding lactose or isopropyl-β-D-thiogalactopyranoside (IPTG). lac repressor encoded by lacI
   1012..1030    +  promoter       T3 promoter: promoter for bacteriophage T3 RNA polymerase
   1042..1058    -  misc_feature   MCS (fragment): pBluescript multiple cloning site
   1201..3477    -  CDS            SCT1: GPT1_YEAST - Also known as GAT2 From Saccharomyces cerevisiae (strain ATCC 204508 / S288c) (Baker's yeast).
   3757..4503    -  CDS            FMT1 (fragment): FMT_YEAST - Experimental evidence at protein level: Swiss-Prot protein existence level 1. Formylates methionyl-tRNA in mitochondria and the cytoplasm (PubMed:10781559, PubMed:30409808). Responsible for the formylation of the 8 N-terminally formylated (Nt-formylated) mitochondrial matrix proteins that are encoded by mitochondrial DNA (PubMed:10781559, PubMed:12549912). Nt-formylated proteins in the cytoplasm are strongly up-regulated in stationary phase or upon starvation for specific amino acids (His or Lys) and are targeted for degradation by a PSH1 E3 ubiquitin ligase-mediated fMet/N-end rul
   4504..4541    -  misc_feature   MCS (fragment): pBluescript multiple cloning site
   4550..4568    -  promoter       T7 promoter: promoter for bacteriophage T7 RNA polymerase
   4571..4728    +  CDS            lacZα (fragment): LacZα fragment of β-galactosidase; lacZ fragment
   4732..5160    +  rep_origin     f1 ori (sequence partly withheld): f1 bacteriophage origin of replication; arrow indicates direction of (+) strand synthesis
   5188..5239    -  misc_feature   bom (fragment): basis of mobility region from pBR322
   5447..6109    -  CDS            HIS3: imidazoleglycerol-phosphate dehydratase, required for histidine biosynthesis; S. cerevisiae HIS3; yeast auxotrophic marker
   6110..6297    -  promoter       HIS3 promoter: S. cerevisiae HIS3
   6347..6427    +  CDS            MRM1 (fragment): MRM1_YEAST - Also known as PET56 From Saccharomyces cerevisiae (strain ATCC 204508 / S288c) (Baker's yeast).
   6428..6477    -  misc_feature   bom (fragment): basis of mobility region from pBR322
   6579..6614    -  CDS            rop (fragment): Rop protein, which maintains plasmids at low copy number; rop
   6689..7192    +  misc_feature   CEN/ARS: S. cerevisiae CEN6 centromere fused to an autonomously replicating sequence
   7222..7326    +  promoter       AmpR promoter: bla
   7327..8187    +  CDS            AmpR: β-lactamase; bla; confers resistance to ampicillin, carbenicillin, and related antibiotics
