[The description below was written by a language model from this plasmid's Addgene catalogue record and pLannotate feature annotations shown in this document.]
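Description:
pRS313-SCT1-S288C is a yeast–E. coli shuttle plasmid built on the pRS313 backbone, a low-copy centromeric vector of the pRS series. In Saccharomyces cerevisiae it is maintained through a CEN6/ARS element, which gives stable, roughly single-copy inheritance. It is selected by the HIS3 auxotrophic marker, expressed from its own promoter, in histidine-auxotrophic hosts. In E. coli it replicates from a high-copy ColE1/pUC-type origin and confers ampicillin resistance through β-lactamase. The pBluescript-derived portion of the backbone is also present: an f1 phage origin, the lac promoter/operator with a lacZα fragment, and T3 and T7 promoters flanking the multiple cloning site. Small annotated fragments such as lacI, rop, bom and MRM1 are backbone or HIS3-flanking remnants, not functional parts.

The insert is a genomic segment from the S288C reference strain cloned into the polylinker, so that only fragments of the cloning site remain on either side. It carries the complete SCT1 (YBL011W, also called GAT2) open reading frame, which encodes a glycerol-3-phosphate acyltransferase. According to the record, SCT1 is expressed from its native promoter. The sequenced plasmid is about 8.4 kb. The feature table shows upstream sequence that extends into a partial coding region of the neighbouring gene FMT1, and this intergenic stretch presumably contains the SCT1 promoter. Sequence downstream of the coding region is also included and likely supplies the native terminator, although it is not annotated.

Because the gene is present at near-endogenous dosage and under its own regulation, the plasmid suits complementation and allele-comparison experiments. The associated work examined how well genetic suppression interactions are conserved across genetically diverse yeast isolates, with this construct providing the S288C version of SCT1.
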