Addgene plasmid #226266: pRS313-SCT1-S288C
Purpose: Plasmid expressing the SCT1 allele from S288C, under control of its native promoter
Depositing lab: Jolanda Van Leeuwen. Depositing organization: Universite de Lausanne (UNIL). Publication: Genetic suppression interactions are highly conserved across genetically diverse yeast isolates. Paltenghi C, van Leeuwen J. G3 (Bethesda). 2025 Mar 3:jkaf047. doi: 10.1093/g3journal/jkaf047. PubMed 40037589.
Backbone
  Vector backbone: pRS313
  Backbone manufacturer: Sikorski and Hieter, 1989, Genetics
  Backbone size w/o insert (bp): 4967
  Vector type: Yeast Expression
  Selectable markers: HIS3
Growth in bacteria
  Bacterial resistance: Ampicillin, 100 μg/mL
  Growth temperature: 37°C
  Growth strain: DH5alpha
  Copy number: High Copy
Gene/Insert
  Gene/Insert name: SCT1 (alt name: YBL011W)
  Species: S. cerevisiae (budding yeast)
  Entrez Gene: SCT1 (a.k.a. YBL011W, GAT2)
  Cloning method: Other
Terms and licenses: Academic/Nonprofit Terms; Industry Terms: Not Available to Industry
Depositor comments: Please visit https://doi.org/10.1101/2024.08.28.610086 for bioRxiv preprint.
How to cite: pRS313-SCT1-S288C was a gift from Jolanda Van Leeuwen (Addgene plasmid # 226266 ; http://n2t.net/addgene:226266 ; RRID:Addgene_226266)
